Addgene plasmid #141321: pT3TS-RfxCas13d-NLS-HA
Purpose: Plasmid to carry out IVT of RfxCas13d-NLS (human codon-optimized)
Depositing lab: Ariel Bazzini & Miguel Angel Moreno-Mateos. Depositing organization: Centro Andaluz de Biologia del Desarrollo (CABD). Publication: CRISPR-Cas13d Induces Efficient mRNA Knockdown in Animal Embryos. Kushawah G, Hernandez-Huertas L, Abugattas-Nunez Del Prado J, Martinez-Morales JR, DeVore ML, Hassan H, Moreno-Sanchez I, Tomas-Gallardo L, Diaz-Moscoso A, Monges DE, Guelfo JR, Theune WC, Brannan EO, Wang W, Corbin TJ, Moran AM, Sanchez Alvarado A, Malaga-Trillo E, Takacs CM, Bazzini AA, Moreno-Mateos MA. Dev Cell. 2020 Sep 28;54(6):805-817.e7. doi: 10.1016/j.devcel.2020.07.013. Epub 2020 Aug 7. PubMed 32768421.
Backbone
  Vector backbone: pT3TS
  Backbone size w/o insert (bp): 3150
  Total vector size (bp): 6150
  Vector type: CRISPR
Growth in bacteria
  Bacterial resistance: Ampicillin, 100 μg/mL
  Growth temperature: 37°C
  Growth strain: DH5alpha
  Copy number: Unknown
Gene/Insert
  Gene/Insert name: Rfx-Cas13d (NLS-RfxCas13d-NLS) (alt name: CasRx)
  Species: Ruminococcus flavefaciens XPD3002
  Insert size (bp): 3000
  Tag / fusion protein: NLS (N terminal on insert); NLS (C terminal on insert); HA (C terminal on insert)
  Cloning method: Restriction Enzyme; 5′ cloning site NcoI (not destroyed); 3′ cloning site SacII (not destroyed)
  Sequencing primers: 5′ T3; 3′ T7
Resource information
  A portion of this plasmid was derived from a plasmid made by: Addgene plasmid #109049 used as template as a gift from Patrick Hsu (Konermann et al., 2018).
Terms and licenses: Academic/Nonprofit Terms; Industry Terms: Not Available to Industry
Depositor comments: This plasmid is owned by Moreno-Mateos Lab (CABD, Seville, Spain) and Bazzini Lab (Stowers Institute, Kansas, MO, USA)
How to cite: pT3TS-RfxCas13d-NLS-HA was a gift from Ariel Bazzini & Miguel Angel Moreno-Mateos (Addgene plasmid # 141321 ; http://n2t.net/addgene:141321 ; RRID:Addgene_141321)
