[The description below was written by a language model from this plasmid's Addgene catalogue record and pLannotate feature annotations shown in this document.]
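Description:
pT3TS-RfxCas13d-NLS-HA is a template plasmid of roughly 6.15 kb for in vitro transcription, built on the pT3TS backbone and catalogued as a CRISPR vector. It is maintained in E. coli through a high-copy ColE1/pUC-type origin and selected with ampicillin via the β-lactamase gene. An f1 origin and remnants of a lac cloning region (lacZα and lacI fragments, CAP site, lac promoter and operator) are carried over from the parental phagemid and play no evident role in the payload. The sequencing-derived and depositor-supplied records differ by a single nucleotide in length and give identical annotations.

The payload is a human codon-optimized open reading frame for RfxCas13d (CasRx), the RNA-guided, RNA-targeting type VI CRISPR effector from Ruminococcus flavefaciens XPD3002, inserted between NcoI and SacII sites. According to the catalogue entry it is flanked by nuclear localization signals at both termini and carries a C-terminal HA epitope. The NLS elements are not separately annotated in the feature tables, and the HA tag appears only as a short match to a 3xHA reference, consistent with fewer than three copies. A T3 promoter sits upstream, and the coding sequence is bracketed by the Xenopus laevis β-globin 5′ and 3′ UTRs, which enhance translation and stability of synthetic mRNA. A T7 promoter lies downstream in the opposite orientation and serves as a sequencing primer site.

The plasmid's stated purpose is to produce mRNA encoding nuclear-targeted Cas13d by T3 transcription. The associated publication describes Cas13d-mediated mRNA knockdown in animal embryos. Guide RNAs are not encoded here and must be supplied separately.
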