Features (pLannotate 1.2.2; 15 found; start..end, strand, type, name):
      1..19      +  promoter       T3 promoter: promoter for bacteriophage T3 RNA polymerase
     44..86      +  5'UTR          Xenopus globin 5'-UTR: translational enhancer from the 5'-UTR of the major beta-globin gene of Xenopus laevis
    147..3044    +  CDS            RfxCas13d: RNA-targeting Type VI CRISPR protein from Ruminococcus flavefaciens strain XPD3002 (Konermann et al., 2018)
   3084..3112    +  CDS            3xHA (fragment): three tandem HA epitope tags
   3135..3260    +  3'UTR          Xenopus globin 3'-UTR: 3'-UTR of the major beta-globin gene of Xenopus laevis
   3347..3365    -  promoter       T7 promoter: promoter for bacteriophage T7 RNA polymerase
   3368..3525    +  CDS            lacZα (fragment): LacZα fragment of β-galactosidase; lacZ fragment
   3556..3984    -  rep_origin     f1 ori (sequence partly withheld): f1 bacteriophage origin of replication; arrow indicates direction of (+) strand synthesis
   4011..4115    +  promoter       AmpR promoter: bla
   4116..4976    +  CDS            AmpR: β-lactamase; bla; confers resistance to ampicillin, carbenicillin, and related antibiotics
   5147..5735    +  rep_origin     ori: high-copy-number ColE1/pMB1/pBR322/pUC origin of replication
   5918..6010    +  CDS            lacI (fragment): lac repressor; lacI; The lac repressor binds to the lac operator to inhibit transcription in E. coli. This inhibition can be relieved by adding lactose or isopropyl-β-D-thiogalactopyranoside (IPTG).
   6023..6044    +  protein_bind   CAP binding site: CAP binding activates transcription in the presence of cAMP. E. coli catabolite activator protein
   6059..6089    +  promoter       lac promoter: promoter for the E. coli lac operon
   6097..6113    +  protein_bind   lac operator: The lac repressor binds to the lac operator to inhibit transcription in E. coli. This inhibition can be relieved by adding lactose or isopropyl-β-D-thiogalactopyranoside (IPTG). lac repressor encoded by lacI
>Addgene plasmid #141321 | pT3TS-RfxCas13d-NLS-HA | depositor full sequence | sequence record 276155 | pT3TS-RfxCas13d-NLS-HA sequence 6157 bps
AATTAACCCTCACTAAAGGGAACAAAAGCTGGAGCTAAGCTTGCTTGTTCTTTTTGCAGAAGCTCAGAAT
AAACGCTCAACTTTGGCAGATCTAACTCGACGCCACCATGGCGAGCCCCAAGAAGAAGAGAAAGGTGGAG
GCCAGCATCGAAAAAAAAAAGTCCTTCGCCAAGGGCATGGGCGTGAAGTCCACACTCGTGTCCGGCTCCA
AAGTGTACATGACAACCTTCGCCGAAGGCAGCGACGCCAGGCTGGAAAAGATCGTGGAGGGCGACAGCAT
CAGGAGCGTGAATGAGGGCGAGGCCTTCAGCGCTGAAATGGCCGATAAAAACGCCGGCTATAAGATCGGC
AACGCCAAATTCAGCCATCCTAAGGGCTACGCCGTGGTGGCTAACAACCCTCTGTATACAGGACCCGTCC
AGCAGGATATGCTCGGCCTGAAGGAAACTCTGGAAAAGAGGTACTTCGGCGAGAGCGCTGATGGCAATGA
CAATATTTGTATCCAGGTGATCCATAACATCCTGGACATTGAAAAAATCCTCGCCGAATACATTACCAAC
GCCGCCTACGCCGTCAACAATATCTCCGGCCTGGATAAGGACATTATTGGATTCGGCAAGTTCTCCACAG
TGTATACCTACGACGAATTCAAAGACCCCGAGCACCATAGGGCCGCTTTCAACAATAACGATAAGCTCAT
CAACGCCATCAAGGCCCAGTATGACGAGTTCGACAACTTCCTCGATAACCCCAGACTCGGCTATTTCGGC
CAGGCCTTTTTCAGCAAGGAGGGCAGAAATTACATCATCAATTACGGCAACGAATGCTATGACATTCTGG
CCCTCCTGAGCGGACTGAGGCACTGGGTGGTCCATAACAACGAAGAAGAGTCCAGGATCTCCAGGACCTG
GCTCTACAACCTCGATAAGAACCTCGACAACGAATACATCTCCACCCTCAACTACCTCTACGACAGGATC
ACCAATGAGCTGACCAACTCCTTCTCCAAGAACTCCGCCGCCAACGTGAACTATATTGCCGAAACTCTGG
GAATCAACCCTGCCGAATTCGCCGAACAATATTTCAGATTCAGCATTATGAAAGAGCAGAAAAACCTCGG
ATTCAATATCACCAAGCTCAGGGAAGTGATGCTGGACAGGAAGGATATGTCCGAGATCAGGAAAAATCAT
AAGGTGTTCGACTCCATCAGGACCAAGGTCTACACCATGATGGACTTTGTGATTTATAGGTATTACATCG
AAGAGGATGCCAAGGTGGCTGCCGCCAATAAGTCCCTCCCCGATAATGAGAAGTCCCTGAGCGAGAAGGA
TATCTTTGTGATTAACCTGAGGGGCTCCTTCAACGACGACCAGAAGGATGCCCTCTACTACGATGAAGCT
AATAGAATTTGGAGAAAGCTCGAAAATATCATGCACAACATCAAGGAATTTAGGGGAAACAAGACAAGAG
AGTATAAGAAGAAGGACGCCCCTAGACTGCCCAGAATCCTGCCCGCTGGCCGTGATGTTTCCGCCTTCAG
CAAACTCATGTATGCCCTGACCATGTTCCTGGATGGCAAGGAGATCAACGACCTCCTGACCACCCTGATT
AATAAATTCGATAACATCCAGAGCTTCCTGAAGGTGATGCCTCTCATCGGAGTCAACGCTAAGTTCGTGG
AGGAATACGCCTTTTTCAAAGACTCCGCCAAGATCGCCGATGAGCTGAGGCTGATCAAGTCCTTCGCTAG
AATGGGAGAACCTATTGCCGATGCCAGGAGGGCCATGTATATCGACGCCATCCGTATTTTAGGAACCAAC
CTGTCCTATGATGAGCTCAAGGCCCTCGCCGACACCTTTTCCCTGGACGAGAACGGAAACAAGCTCAAGA
AAGGCAAGCACGGCATGAGAAATTTCATTATTAATAACGTGATCAGCAATAAAAGGTTCCACTACCTGAT
CAGATACGGTGATCCTGCCCACCTCCATGAGATCGCCAAAAACGAGGCCGTGGTGAAGTTCGTGCTCGGC
AGGATCGCTGACATCCAGAAAAAACAGGGCCAGAACGGCAAGAACCAGATCGACAGGTACTACGAAACTT
GTATCGGAAAGGATAAGGGCAAGAGCGTGAGCGAAAAGGTGGACGCTCTCACAAAGATCATCACCGGAAT
GAACTACGACCAATTCGACAAGAAAAGGAGCGTCATTGAGGACACCGGCAGGGAAAACGCCGAGAGGGAG
AAGTTTAAAAAGATCATCAGCCTGTACCTCACCGTGATCTACCACATCCTCAAGAATATTGTCAATATCA
ACGCCAGGTACGTCATCGGATTCCATTGCGTCGAGCGTGATGCTCAACTGTACAAGGAGAAAGGCTACGA
CATCAATCTCAAGAAACTGGAAGAGAAGGGATTCAGCTCCGTCACCAAGCTCTGCGCTGGCATTGATGAA
ACTGCCCCCGATAAGAGAAAGGACGTGGAAAAGGAGATGGCTGAAAGAGCCAAGGAGAGCATTGACAGCC
TCGAGAGCGCCAACCCCAAGCTGTATGCCAATTACATCAAATACAGCGACGAGAAGAAAGCCGAGGAGTT
CACCAGGCAGATTAACAGGGAGAAGGCCAAAACCGCCCTGAACGCCTACCTGAGGAACACCAAGTGGAAT
GTGATCATCAGGGAGGACCTCCTGAGAATTGACAACAAGACATGTACCCTGTTCAGAAACAAGGCCGTCC
ACCTGGAAGTGGCCAGGTATGTCCACGCCTATATCAACGACATTGCCGAGGTCAATTCCTACTTCCAACT
GTACCATTACATCATGCAGAGAATTATCATGAATGAGAGGTACGAGAAAAGCAGCGGAAAGGTGTCCGAG
TACTTCGACGCTGTGAATGACGAGAAGAAGTACAACGATAGGCTCCTGAAACTGCTGTGTGTGCCTTTCG
GCTACTGTATCCCCAGGTTTAAGAACCTGAGCATCGAGGCCCTGTTCGATAGGAACGAGGCCGCCAAGTT
CGACAAGGAGAAAAAGAAGGTGTCCGGCAATTCCGGATCCGGACCTAAGAAAAAGAGGAAGGTGGCGGCC
GCTTACCCATACGATGTTCCAGATTACGCTTAACCGCGGATCTGGTTACCACTAAACCAGCCTCAAGAAC
ACCCGAATGGAGTCTCTAAGCTACATAATACCAACTTACACTTTACAAAATGTTGTCCCCCAAAATGTAG
CCATTCGTATCTGCTCCTAATAAAAAGAAAGTTTCTTCACATTCTAAAAAAAAAAAAAAAAAAAAAAAAA
AAAACCCCCCCCCCCCCCTGCAGGGCCAAGTCGGCCTCTAGAGGTACCCAATTCGCCCTATAGTGAGTCG
TATTACAATTCACTGGCCGTCGTTTTACAACGTCGTGACTGGGAAAACCCTGGCGTTACCCAACTTAATC
GCCTTGCAGCACATCCCCCTTTCGCCAGCTGGCGTAATAGCGAAGAGGCCCGCACCGATCGCCCTTCCCA
ACAGTTGCGCAGCCTGAATGGCGAATGGAAATTGTAAGCGTTAATATTTTGTTAAAATTCGCGTTAAATT
TTTGTTAAATCAGCTCATTTTTTAACCAATAGGCCGAAATCGGCAAAATCCCTTATAAATCAAAAGAATA
GACCGAGATAGGGT
[37 nt withheld, positions 3655-3691]
AAAGAACGTGGACTCCAACGTCAAAGG
[49 nt withheld, positions 3719-3767]
T
[91 nt withheld, positions 3769-3859]
G
[124 nt withheld, positions 3861-3984]
CAGGTGGCACTTTTCGGGGAAATGTGCGCGGAACCCCTATTTGTTTATTTTTCTAAATACATTCAAATAT
GTATCCGCTCATGAGACAATAACCCTGATAAATGCTTCAATAATATTGAAAAAGGAAGAGTATGAGTATT
CAACATTTCCGTGTCGCCCTTATTCCCTTTTTTGCGGCATTTTGCCTTCCTGTTTTTGCTCACCCAGAAA
CGCTGGTGAAAGTAAAAGATGCTGAAGATCAGTTGGGTGCACGAGTGGGTTACATCGAACTGGATCTCAA
CAGCGGTAAGATCCTTGAGAGTTTTCGCCCCGAAGAACGTTTTCCAATGATGAGCACTTTTAAAGTTCTG
CTATGTGGCGCGGTATTATCCCGTATTGACGCCGGGCAAGAGCAACTCGGTCGCCGCATACACTATTCTC
AGAATGACTTGGTTGAGTACTCACCAGTCACAGAAAAGCATCTTACGGATGGCATGACAGTAAGAGAATT
ATGCAGTGCTGCCATAACCATGAGTGATAACACTGCGGCCAACTTACTTCTGACAACGATCGGAGGACCG
AAGGAGCTAACCGCTTTTTTGCACAACATGGGGGATCATGTAACTCGCCTTGATCGTTGGGAACCGGAGC
TGAATGAAGCCATACCAAACGACGAGCGTGACACCACGATGCCTGTAGCAATGGCAACAACGTTGCGCAA
ACTATTAACTGGCGAACTACTTACTCTAGCTTCCCGGCAACAATTAATAGACTGGATGGAGGCGGATAAA
GTTGCAGGACCACTTCTGCGCTCGGCCCTTCCGGCTGGCTGGTTTATTGCTGATAAATCTGGAGCCGGTG
AGCGTGGGTCTCGCGGTATCATTGCAGCACTGGGGCCAGATGGTAAGCCCTCCCGTATCGTAGTTATCTA
CACGACGGGGAGTCAGGCAACTATGGATGAACGAAATAGACAGATCGCTGAGATAGGTGCCTCACTGATT
AAGCATTGGTAACTGTCAGACCAAGTTTACTCATATATACTTTAGATTGATTTAAAACTTCATTTTTAAT
TTAAAAGGATCTAGGTGAAGATCCTTTTTGATAATCTCATGACCAAAATCCCTTAACGTGAGTTTTCGTT
CCACTGAGCGTCAGACCCCGTAGAAAAGATCAAAGGATCTTCTTGAGATCCTTTTTTTCTGCGCGTAATC
TGCTGCTTGCAAACAAAAAAACCACCGCTACCAGCGGTGGTTTGTTTGCCGGATCAAGAGCTACCAACTC
TTTTTCCGAAGGTAACTGGCTTCAGCAGAGCGCAGATACCAAATACTGTCCTTCTAGTGTAGCCGTAGTT
AGGCCACCACTTCAAGAACTCTGTAGCACCGCCTACATACCTCGCTCTGCTAATCCTGTTACCAGTGGCT
GCTGCCAGTGGCGATAAGTCGTGTCTTACCGGGTTGGACTCAAGACGATAGTTACCGGATAAGGCGCAGC
GGTCGGGCTGAACGGGGGGTTCGTGCACACAGCCCAGCTTGGAGCGAACGACCTACACCGAACTGAGATA
CCTACAGCGTGAGCTATGAGAAAGCGCCACGCTTCCCGAAGGGAGAAAGGCGGACAGGTATCCGGTAAGC
GGCAGGGTCGGAACAGGAGAGCGCACGAGGGAGCTTCCAGGGGGAAACGCCTGGTATCTTTATAGTCCTG
TCGGGTTTCGCCACCTCTGACTTGAGCGTCGATTTTTGTGATGCTCGTCAGGGGGGCGGAGCCTATGGAA
AAACGCCAGCAACGCGGCCTTTTTACGGTTCCTGGCCTTTTGCTGGCCTTTTGCTCACATGTTCTTTCCT
GCGTTATCCCCTGATTCTGTGGATAACCGTATTACCGCCTTTGAGTGAGCTGATACCGCTCGCCGCAGCC
GAACGACCGAGCGCAGCGAGTCAGTGAGCGAGGAAGCGGAAGAGCGCCCAATACGCAAACCGCCTCTCCC
CGCGCGTTGGCCGATTCATTAATGCAGCTGGCACGACAGGTTTCCCGACTGGAAAGCGGGCAGTGAGCGC
AACGCAATTAATGTGAGTTAGCTCACTCATTAGGCACCCCAGGCTTTACACTTTATGCTTCCGGCTCGTA
TGTTGTGTGGAATTGTGAGCGGATAACAATTTCACACAGGAAACAGCTATGACCATGATTACGCCAAGCT
CGA
