Features (pLannotate 1.2.2; 15 found; start..end, strand, type, name):
      1..19      +  promoter       T3 promoter: promoter for bacteriophage T3 RNA polymerase
     44..86      +  5'UTR          Xenopus globin 5'-UTR: translational enhancer from the 5'-UTR of the major beta-globin gene of Xenopus laevis
    147..3044    +  CDS            RfxCas13d: RNA-targeting Type VI CRISPR protein from Ruminococcus flavefaciens strain XPD3002 (Konermann et al., 2018)
   3084..3112    +  CDS            3xHA (fragment): three tandem HA epitope tags
   3135..3260    +  3'UTR          Xenopus globin 3'-UTR: 3'-UTR of the major beta-globin gene of Xenopus laevis
   3347..3365    -  promoter       T7 promoter: promoter for bacteriophage T7 RNA polymerase
   3368..3525    +  CDS            lacZα (fragment): LacZα fragment of β-galactosidase; lacZ fragment
   3557..3985    -  rep_origin     f1 ori (sequence partly withheld): f1 bacteriophage origin of replication; arrow indicates direction of (+) strand synthesis
   4012..4116    +  promoter       AmpR promoter: bla
   4117..4977    +  CDS            AmpR: β-lactamase; bla; confers resistance to ampicillin, carbenicillin, and related antibiotics
   5148..5736    +  rep_origin     ori: high-copy-number ColE1/pMB1/pBR322/pUC origin of replication
   5919..6011    +  CDS            lacI (fragment): lac repressor; lacI; The lac repressor binds to the lac operator to inhibit transcription in E. coli. This inhibition can be relieved by adding lactose or isopropyl-β-D-thiogalactopyranoside (IPTG).
   6024..6045    +  protein_bind   CAP binding site: CAP binding activates transcription in the presence of cAMP. E. coli catabolite activator protein
   6060..6090    +  promoter       lac promoter: promoter for the E. coli lac operon
   6098..6114    +  protein_bind   lac operator: The lac repressor binds to the lac operator to inhibit transcription in E. coli. This inhibition can be relieved by adding lactose or isopropyl-β-D-thiogalactopyranoside (IPTG). lac repressor encoded by lacI
>Addgene plasmid #141321 | pT3TS-RfxCas13d-NLS-HA | addgene full sequence | sequence record 298654 | Addgene NGS Result
AATTAACCCTCACTAAAGGGAACAAAAGCTGGAGCTAAGCTTGCTTGTTCTTTTTGCAGAAGCTCAGAAT
AAACGCTCAACTTTGGCAGATCTAACTCGACGCCACCATGGCGAGCCCCAAGAAGAAGAGAAAGGTGGAG
GCCAGCATCGAAAAAAAAAAGTCCTTCGCCAAGGGCATGGGCGTGAAGTCCACACTCGTGTCCGGCTCCA
AAGTGTACATGACAACCTTCGCCGAAGGCAGCGACGCCAGGCTGGAAAAGATCGTGGAGGGCGACAGCAT
CAGGAGCGTGAATGAGGGCGAGGCCTTCAGCGCTGAAATGGCCGATAAAAACGCCGGCTATAAGATCGGC
AACGCCAAATTCAGCCATCCTAAGGGCTACGCCGTGGTGGCTAACAACCCTCTGTATACAGGACCCGTCC
AGCAGGATATGCTCGGCCTGAAGGAAACTCTGGAAAAGAGGTACTTCGGCGAGAGCGCTGATGGCAATGA
CAATATTTGTATCCAGGTGATCCATAACATCCTGGACATTGAAAAAATCCTCGCCGAATACATTACCAAC
GCCGCCTACGCCGTCAACAATATCTCCGGCCTGGATAAGGACATTATTGGATTCGGCAAGTTCTCCACAG
TGTATACCTACGACGAATTCAAAGACCCCGAGCACCATAGGGCCGCTTTCAACAATAACGATAAGCTCAT
CAACGCCATCAAGGCCCAGTATGACGAGTTCGACAACTTCCTCGATAACCCCAGACTCGGCTATTTCGGC
CAGGCCTTTTTCAGCAAGGAGGGCAGAAATTACATCATCAATTACGGCAACGAATGCTATGACATTCTGG
CCCTCCTGAGCGGACTGAGGCACTGGGTGGTCCATAACAACGAAGAAGAGTCCAGGATCTCCAGGACCTG
GCTCTACAACCTCGATAAGAACCTCGACAACGAATACATCTCCACCCTCAACTACCTCTACGACAGGATC
ACCAATGAGCTGACCAACTCCTTCTCCAAGAACTCCGCCGCCAACGTGAACTATATTGCCGAAACTCTGG
GAATCAACCCTGCCGAATTCGCCGAACAATATTTCAGATTCAGCATTATGAAAGAGCAGAAAAACCTCGG
ATTCAATATCACCAAGCTCAGGGAAGTGATGCTGGACAGGAAGGATATGTCCGAGATCAGGAAAAATCAT
AAGGTGTTCGACTCCATCAGGACCAAGGTCTACACCATGATGGACTTTGTGATTTATAGGTATTACATCG
AAGAGGATGCCAAGGTGGCTGCCGCCAATAAGTCCCTCCCCGATAATGAGAAGTCCCTGAGCGAGAAGGA
TATCTTTGTGATTAACCTGAGGGGCTCCTTCAACGACGACCAGAAGGATGCCCTCTACTACGATGAAGCT
AATAGAATTTGGAGAAAGCTCGAAAATATCATGCACAACATCAAGGAATTTAGGGGAAACAAGACAAGAG
AGTATAAGAAGAAGGACGCCCCTAGACTGCCCAGAATCCTGCCCGCTGGCCGTGATGTTTCCGCCTTCAG
CAAACTCATGTATGCCCTGACCATGTTCCTGGATGGCAAGGAGATCAACGACCTCCTGACCACCCTGATT
AATAAATTCGATAACATCCAGAGCTTCCTGAAGGTGATGCCTCTCATCGGAGTCAACGCTAAGTTCGTGG
AGGAATACGCCTTTTTCAAAGACTCCGCCAAGATCGCCGATGAGCTGAGGCTGATCAAGTCCTTCGCTAG
AATGGGAGAACCTATTGCCGATGCCAGGAGGGCCATGTATATCGACGCCATCCGTATTTTAGGAACCAAC
CTGTCCTATGATGAGCTCAAGGCCCTCGCCGACACCTTTTCCCTGGACGAGAACGGAAACAAGCTCAAGA
AAGGCAAGCACGGCATGAGAAATTTCATTATTAATAACGTGATCAGCAATAAAAGGTTCCACTACCTGAT
CAGATACGGTGATCCTGCCCACCTCCATGAGATCGCCAAAAACGAGGCCGTGGTGAAGTTCGTGCTCGGC
AGGATCGCTGACATCCAGAAAAAACAGGGCCAGAACGGCAAGAACCAGATCGACAGGTACTACGAAACTT
GTATCGGAAAGGATAAGGGCAAGAGCGTGAGCGAAAAGGTGGACGCTCTCACAAAGATCATCACCGGAAT
GAACTACGACCAATTCGACAAGAAAAGGAGCGTCATTGAGGACACCGGCAGGGAAAACGCCGAGAGGGAG
AAGTTTAAAAAGATCATCAGCCTGTACCTCACCGTGATCTACCACATCCTCAAGAATATTGTCAATATCA
ACGCCAGGTACGTCATCGGATTCCATTGCGTCGAGCGTGATGCTCAACTGTACAAGGAGAAAGGCTACGA
CATCAATCTCAAGAAACTGGAAGAGAAGGGATTCAGCTCCGTCACCAAGCTCTGCGCTGGCATTGATGAA
ACTGCCCCCGATAAGAGAAAGGACGTGGAAAAGGAGATGGCTGAAAGAGCCAAGGAGAGCATTGACAGCC
TCGAGAGCGCCAACCCCAAGCTGTATGCCAATTACATCAAATACAGCGACGAGAAGAAAGCCGAGGAGTT
CACCAGGCAGATTAACAGGGAGAAGGCCAAAACCGCCCTGAACGCCTACCTGAGGAACACCAAGTGGAAT
GTGATCATCAGGGAGGACCTCCTGAGAATTGACAACAAGACATGTACCCTGTTCAGAAACAAGGCCGTCC
ACCTGGAAGTGGCCAGGTATGTCCACGCCTATATCAACGACATTGCCGAGGTCAATTCCTACTTCCAACT
GTACCATTACATCATGCAGAGAATTATCATGAATGAGAGGTACGAGAAAAGCAGCGGAAAGGTGTCCGAG
TACTTCGACGCTGTGAATGACGAGAAGAAGTACAACGATAGGCTCCTGAAACTGCTGTGTGTGCCTTTCG
GCTACTGTATCCCCAGGTTTAAGAACCTGAGCATCGAGGCCCTGTTCGATAGGAACGAGGCCGCCAAGTT
CGACAAGGAGAAAAAGAAGGTGTCCGGCAATTCCGGATCCGGACCTAAGAAAAAGAGGAAGGTGGCGGCC
GCTTACCCATACGATGTTCCAGATTACGCTTAACCGCGGATCTGGTTACCACTAAACCAGCCTCAAGAAC
ACCCGAATGGAGTCTCTAAGCTACATAATACCAACTTACACTTTACAAAATGTTGTCCCCCAAAATGTAG
CCATTCGTATCTGCTCCTAATAAAAAGAAAGTTTCTTCACATTCTAAAAAAAAAAAAAAAAAAAAAAAAA
AAAACCCCCCCCCCCCCCTGCAGGGCCAAGTCGGCCTCTAGAGGTACCCAATTCGCCCTATAGTGAGTCG
TATTACAATTCACTGGCCGTCGTTTTACAACGTCGTGACTGGGAAAACCCTGGCGTTACCCAACTTAATC
GCCTTGCAGCACATCCCCCTTTCGCCAGCTGGCGTAATAGCGAAGAGGCCCGCACCGATCGCCCTTCCCA
ACAGTTGCGCAGCCTGAATGGCGAATGGCAAATTGTAAGCGTTAATATTTTGTTAAAATTCGCGTTAAAT
TTTTGTTAAATCAGCTCATTTTTTAACCAATAGGCCGAAATCGGCAAAATCCCTTATAAATCAAAAGAAT
AGACCGAGATAGGGT
[37 nt withheld, positions 3656-3692]
AAAGAACGTGGACTCCAACGTCAAAGG
[49 nt withheld, positions 3720-3768]
T
[91 nt withheld, positions 3770-3860]
G
[124 nt withheld, positions 3862-3985]
CAGGTGGCACTTTTCGGGGAAATGTGCGCGGAACCCCTATTTGTTTATTTTTCTAAATACATTCAAATAT
GTATCTGCTCATGAGACAATAACCCTGATAAATGCTTCAATAATATTGAAAAAGGAAGAGTATGAGTATT
CAACATTTCCGTGTCGCCCTTATTCCCTTTTTTGCGGCATTTTGCCTTCCTGTTTTTGCTCACCCAGAAA
CGCTGGTGAAAGTAAAAGATGCTGAAGATCAGTTGGGTGCACGAGTGGGTTACATCGAACTGGATCTCAA
CAGCGGTAAGATCCTTGAGAGTTTTCGCCCCGAAGAACGTTTTCCAATGATGAGCACTTTTAAAGTTCTG
CTATGTGGCGCGGTATTATCCCGTATTGACGCCGGGCAAGAGCAACTCGGTCGCCGCATACACTATTCTC
AGAATGACTTGGTTGAGTACTCACCAGTCACAGAAAAGCATCTTACGGATGGCATGACAGTAAGAGAATT
ATGCAGTGCTGCCATAACCATGAGTGATAACACTGCGGCCAACTTACTTCTGACAACGATCGGAGGACCG
AAGGAGCTAACCGCTTTTTTGCACAACATGGGGGATCATGTAACTCGCCTTGATCGTTGGGAACCGGAGC
TGAATGAAGCCATACCAAACGACGAGCGTGACACCACGATGCCTGTAGCAATGGCAACAACGTTGCGCAA
ACTATTAACTGGCGAACTACTTACTCTAGCTTCCCGGCAACAATTAATAGACTGGATGGAGGCGGATAAA
GTTGCAGGACCACTTCTGCGCTCGGCCCTTCCGGCTGGCTGGTTTATTGCTGATAAATCTGGAGCCGGTG
AGCGTGGGTCTCGCGGTATCATTGCAGCACTGGGGCCAGATGGTAAGCCCTCCCGTATCGTAGTTATCTA
CACGACGGGGAGTCAGGCAACTATGGATGAACGAAATAGACAGATCGCTGAGATAGGTGCCTCACTGATT
AAGCATTGGTAACTGTCAGACCAAGTTTACTCATATATACTTTAGATTGATTTAAAACTTCATTTTTAAT
TTAAAAGGATCTAGGTGAAGATCCTTTTTGATAATCTCATGACCAAAATCCCTTAACGTGAGTTTTCGTT
CCACTGAGCGTCAGACCCCGTAGAAAAGATCAAAGGATCTTCTTGAGATCCTTTTTTTCTGCGCGTAATC
TGCTGCTTGCAAACAAAAAAACCACCGCTACCAGCGGTGGTTTGTTTGCCGGATCAAGAGCTACCAACTC
TTTTTCCGAAGGTAACTGGCTTCAGCAGAGCGCAGATACCAAATACTGTTCTTCTAGTGTAGCCGTAGTT
AGGCCACCACTTCAAGAACTCTGTAGCACCGCCTACATACCTCGCTCTGCTAATCCTGTTACCAGTGGCT
GCTGCCAGTGGCGATAAGTCGTGTCTTACCGGGTTGGACTCAAGACGATAGTTACCGGATAAGGCGCAGC
GGTCGGGCTGAACGGGGGGTTCGTGCACACAGCCCAGCTTGGAGCGAACGACCTACACCGAACTGAGATA
CCTACAGCGTGAGCTATGAGAAAGCGCCACGCTTCCCGAAGGGAGAAAGGCGGACAGGTATCCGGTAAGC
GGCAGGGTCGGAACAGGAGAGCGCACGAGGGAGCTTCCAGGGGGAAACGCCTGGTATCTTTATAGTCCTG
TCGGGTTTCGCCACCTCTGACTTGAGCGTCGATTTTTGTGATGCTCGTCAGGGGGGCGGAGCCTATGGAA
AAACGCCAGCAACGCGGCCTTTTTACGGTTCCTGGCCTTTTGCTGGCCTTTTGCTCACATGTTCTTTCCT
GCGTTATCCCCTGATTCTGTGGATAACCGTATTACCGCCTTTGAGTGAGCTGATACCGCTCGCCGCAGCC
GAACGACCGAGCGCAGCGAGTCAGTGAGCGAGGAAGCGGAAGAGCGCCCAATACGCAAACCGCCTCTCCC
CGCGCGTTGGCCGATTCATTAATGCAGCTGGCACGACAGGTTTCCCGACTGGAAAGCGGGCAGTGAGCGC
AACGCAATTAATGTGAGTTAGCTCACTCATTAGGCACCCCAGGCTTTACACTTTATGCTTCCGGCTCGTA
TGTTGTGTGGAATTGTGAGCGGATAACAATTTCACACAGGAAACAGCTATGACCATGATTACGCCAAGCT
CGA
